>Addgene plasmid #15970 | p404ADH1 | depositor full sequence | sequence record 8455 | Author sequence
GACGAAAGGGCCTCGTGATACGCCTATTTTTATAGGTTAATGTCATGATAATAATGGTTTCTTAGACGTC
AGGTGGCACTTTTCGGGGAAATGTGCGCGGAACCCCTATTTGTTTATTTTTCTAAATACATTCAAATATG
TATCCGCTCATGAGACAATAACCCTGATAAATGCTTCAATAATATTGAAAAAGGAAGAGTATGAGTATTC
AACATTTCCGTGTCGCCCTTATTCCCTTTTTTGCGGCATTTTGCCTTCCTGTTTTTGCTCACCCAGAAAC
GCTGGTGAAAGTAAAAGATGCTGAAGATCAGTTGGGTGCACGAGTGGGTTACATCGAACTGGATCTCAAC
AGCGGTAAGATCCTTGAGAGTTTTCGCCCCGAAGAACGTTTTCCAATGATGAGCACTTTTAAAGTTCTGC
TATGTGGCGCGGTATTATCCCGTATTGACGCCGGGCAAGAGCAACTCGGTCGCCGCATACACTATTCTCA
GAATGACTTGGTTGAGTACTCACCAGTCACAGAAAAGCATCTTACGGATGGCATGACAGTAAGAGAATTA
TGCAGTGCTGCCATAACCATGAGTGATAACACTGCGGCCAACTTACTTCTGACAACGATCGGAGGACCGA
AGGAGCTAACCGCTTTTTTGCACAACATGGGGGATCATGTAACTCGCCTTGATCGTTGGGAACCGGAGCT
GAATGAAGCCATACCAAACGACGAGCGTGACACCACGATGCCTGTAGCAATGGCAACAACGTTGCGCAAA
CTATTAACTGGCGAACTACTTACTCTAGCTTCCCGGCAACAATTAATAGACTGGATGGAGGCGGATAAAG
TTGCAGGACCACTTCTGCGCTCGGCCCTTCCGGCTGGCTGGTTTATTGCTGATAAATCTGGAGCCGGTGA
GCGTGGGTCTCGCGGTATCATTGCAGCACTGGGGCCAGATGGTAAGCCCTCCCGTATCGTAGTTATCTAC
ACGACGGGGAGTCAGGCAACTATGGATGAACGAAATAGACAGATCGCTGAGATAGGTGCCTCACTGATTA
AGCATTGGTAACTGTCAGACCAAGTTTACTCATATATACTTTAGATTGATTTAAAACTTCATTTTTAATT
TAAAAGGATCTAGGTGAAGATCCTTTTTGATAATCTCATGACCAAAATCCCTTAACGTGAGTTTTCGTTC
CACTGAGCGTCAGACCCCGTAGAAAAGATCAAAGGATCTTCTTGAGATCCTTTTTTTCTGCGCGTAATCT
GCTGCTTGCAAACAAAAAAACCACCGCTACCAGCGGTGGTTTGTTTGCCGGATCAAGAGCTACCAACTCT
TTTTCCGAAGGTAACTGGCTTCAGCAGAGCGCAGATACCAAATACTGTCCTTCTAGTGTAGCCGTAGTTA
GGCCACCACTTCAAGAACTCTGTAGCACCGCCTACATACCTCGCTCTGCTAATCCTGTTACCAGTGGCTG
CTGCCAGTGGCGATAAGTCGTGTCTTACCGGGTTGGACTCAAGACGATAGTTACCGGATAAGGCGCAGCG
GTCGGGCTGAACGGGGGGTTCGTGCACACAGCCCAGCTTGGAGCGAACGACCTACACCGAACTGAGATAC
CTACAGCGTGAGCTATGAGAAAGCGCCACGCTTCCCGAAGGGAGAAAGGCGGACAGGTATCCGGTAAGCG
GCAGGGTCGGAACAGGAGAGCGCACGAGGGAGCTTCCAGGGGGAAACGCCTGGTATCTTTATAGTCCTGT
CGGGTTTCGCCACCTCTGACTTGAGCGTCGATTTTTGTGATGCTCGTCAGGGGGGCGGAGCCTATGGAAA
AACGCCAGCAACGCGGCCTTTTTACGGTTCCTGGCCTTTTGCTGGCCTTTTGCTCACATGTTCTTTCCTG
CGTTATCCCCTGATTCTGTGGATAACCGTATTACCGCCTTTGAGTGAGCTGATACCGCTCGCCGCAGCCG
AACGACCGAGCGCAGCGAGTCAGTGAGCGAGGAAGCGGAAGAGCGCCCAATACGCAAACCGCCTCTCCCC
GCGCGTTGGCCGATTCATTAATGCAGCTGGCACGACAGGTTTCCCGACTGGAAAGCGGGCAGTGAGCGCA
ACGCAATTAATGTGAGTTACCTCACTCATTAGGCACCCCAGGCTTTACACTTTATGCTTCCGGCTCCTAT
GTTGTGTGGAATTGTGAGCGGATAACAATTTCACACAGGAAACAGCTATGACCATGATTACGCCAAGCGC
GCAATTAACCCTCACTAAAGGGAACAAAAGCTGGAGCTCGCCGGGATCGAAGAAATGATGGTAAATGAAA
TAGGAAATCAAGGAGCATGAAGGCAAAAGACAAATATAAGGGTCGAACGAAAAATAAAGTGAAAAGTGTT
GATATGATGTATTTGGCTTTGCGGCGCCGAAAAAACGAGTTTACGCAATTGCACAATCATGCTGACTCTG
TGGCGGACCCGCGCTCTTGCCGGCCCGGCGATAACGCTGGGCGTGAGGCTGTGCCCGGCGGAGTTTTTTG
CGCCTGCATTTTCCAAGGTTTACCCTGCGCTAAGGGGCGAGATTGGAGAAGCAATAAGAATGCCGGTTGG
GGTTGCGATGATGACGACCACGACAACTGGTGTCATTATTTAAGTTGCCGAAAGAACCTGAGTGCATTTG
CAACATGAGTATACTAGAAGAATGAGCCAAGACTTGCGAGACGCGAGTTTGCCGGTGGTGCGAACAATAG
AGCGACCATGACCTTGAAGGTGAGACGCGCATAACCGCTAGAGTACTTTGAAGAGGAAACAGCAATAGGG
TTGCTACCAGTATAAATAGACAGGTACATACAACACTGGAAATGGTTGTCTGTTTGAGTACGCTTTCAAT
TCATTTGGGTGTGCACTTTATTATGTTACAATATGGAAGGGAACTTTACACTTCTCCTATGCACATATAT
TAATTAAAGTCCAATGCTAGTAGAGAAGGGGGGTAACACCCCTCCGCGCTCTTTTCCGATTTTTTTCTAA
ACCGTGGAATATTTCGGATATCCTTTTGTTGTTTCCGGGTGTACAATATGGACTTCCTCTTTTCTGGCAA
CCAAACCCATACATCGGGATTCCTATAATACCTTCGTTGGTCTCCCTAACATGTAGGTGGCGGAGGGGAG
ATATACAATAGAACAGATACCAGACAAGACATAATGGGCTAAACAAGACTACACCAATTACACTGCCTCA
TTGATGGTGGTACATAACGAACTAATACTGTAGCCCTAGACTTGATAGCCATCATCATATCGAAGTTTCA
CTACCCTTTTTCCATTTGCCATCTATTGAAGTAATAATAGGCGCATGCAACTTCTTTTCTTTTTTTTTCT
TTTCTCTCTCCCCCGTTGTTGTCTCACCATATCCGCAATGACAAAAAAATGATGGAAGACACTAAAGGAA
AAAATTAACGACAAAGACAGCACCAACAGATGTCGTTGTTCCAGAGCTGATGAGGGGTATCTCGAAGCAC
ACGAAACTTTTTCCTTCCTTCATTCACGCACACTACTCTCTAATGAGCAACGGTATACGGCCTTCCTTCC
AGTTACTTGAATTTGAAATAAAAAAAAGTTTGCTGTCTTGCTATCAAGTATAAATAGACCTGCAATTATT
AATCTTTTGTTTCCTCGTCATTGTTCTCGTTCCCTTTCTTCCTTGTTTCTTTTTCTGCACAATATTTCAA
GCTATACCAAGCATACAATCAACTCCAAGCTGGCCGCTCTAGAACTAGTGGATCCCCCGGGCTGCAGGAA
TTCGATATCAAGCTTATCGATACCGTCGACCTCGAGTCATGTAATTAGTTATGTCACGCTTACATTCACG
CCCTCCCCCCACATCCGCTCTAACCGAAAAGGAAGGAGTTAGACAACCTGAAGTCTAGGTCCCTATTTAT
TTTTTTATAGTTATGTTAGTATTAAGAACGTTATTTATATTTCAAATTTTTCTTTTTTTTCTGTACAGAC
GCGTGTACGCATGTAACATTATACTGAAAACCTTGCTTGAGAAGGTTTTGGGACGCTCGAAGGCTTTAAT
TTGCGGCCGGTACCCAATTCGCCCTATAGTGAGTCGTATTACGCGCGCTCACTGGCCGTCGTTTTACAAC
GTCGTGACTGGGAAAACCCTGGCGTTACCCAACTTAATCGCCTTGCAGCACATCCCCCTTTCGCCAGCTG
GCGTAATAGCGAAGAGGCCCGCACCGATCGCCCTTCCCAACAGTTGCGCAGCCTGAATGGCGAATGGCGC
G
[124 nt withheld, positions 4272-4395]
C
[91 nt withheld, positions 4397-4487]
A
[49 nt withheld, positions 4489-4537]
CCTTTGACGTTGGAGTCCACGTTCTTT
[37 nt withheld, positions 4565-4601]
ACCCTATCTCGGTCTATTCTTTTGATTTATAAGGGATTTTGCCGATTTCGGCCTATTGGTTAAAAAATGA
GCTGATTTAACAAAAATTTAACGCGAATTTTAACAAAATATTAACGTTTACAATTTCCTGATGCGGTATT
TTCTCCTTACGCATCTGTGCGGTATTTCACACCGCATAGGCAAGTGCACAAACAATACTTAAATAAATAC
TACTCAGTAATAACCTATTTCTTAGCATTTTTGACGAAATTTGCTATTTTGTTAGAGTCTTTTACACCAT
TTGTCTCCACACCTCCGCTTACATCAACACCAATAACGCCATTTAATCTAAGCGCATCACCAACATTTTC
TGGCGTCAGTCCACCAGCTAACATAAAATGTAAGCTTTCGGGGCTCTCTTGCCTTCCAACCCAGTCAGAA
ATCGAGTTCCAATCCAAAAGTTCACCTGTCCCACCTGCTTCTGAATCAAACAAGGGAATAAACGAATGAG
GTTTCTGTGAAGCTGCACTGAGTAGTATGTTGCAGTCTTTTGGAAATACGAGTCTTTTAATAACTGGCAA
ACCGAGGAACTCTTGGTATTCTTGCCACGACTCATCTCCATGCAGTTGGACGATATCAATGCCGTAATCA
TTGACCAGAGCCAAAACATCCTCCTTAGGTTGATTACGAAACACGCCAACCAAGTATTTCGGAGTGCCTG
AACTATTTTTATATGCTTTTACAAGACTTGAAATTTTCCTTGCAATAACCGGGTCAATTGTTCTCTTTCT
ATTGGGCACACATATAATACCCAGCAAGTCAGCATCGGAATCTAGAGCACATTCTGCGGCCTCTGTGCTC
TGCAAGCCGCAAACTTTCACCAATGGACCAGAACTACCTGTGAAATTAATAACAGACATACTCCAAGCTG
CCTTTGTGTGCTTAATCACGTATACTCACGTGCTCAATAGTCACCAATGCCCTCCCTCTTGGCCCTCTCC
TTTTCTTTTTTCGACCGAATTAATTCTTAATCGGCAAAAAAAGAAAAGCTCCGGATCAAGATTGTACGTA
AGGTGACAAGCTATTTTTCAATAAAGAATATCTTCCACTACTGCCATCTGGCGTCATAACTGCAAAGTAC
ACATATATTACGATGCTGTCTATTAAATGCTTCCTATATTATATATATAGTAATGTCGTTTATGGTGCAC
TCTCAGTACAATCTGCTCTGATGCCGCATAGTTAAGCCAGCCCCGACACCCGCCAACACCCGCTGACGCG
CCCTGACGGGCTTGTCTGCTCCCGGCATCCGCTTACAGACAAGCTGTGACCGTCTCCGGGAGCTGCATGT
GTCAGAGGTTTTCACCGTCATCACCGAAACGCGCGA
Features (pLannotate 1.2.2; 20 found; start..end, strand, type, name):
     96..200     +  promoter       AmpR promoter: bla
    201..1061    +  CDS            AmpR: β-lactamase; bla; confers resistance to ampicillin, carbenicillin, and related antibiotics
   1232..1820    +  rep_origin     ori: high-copy-number ColE1/pMB1/pBR322/pUC origin of replication
   2003..2095    +  CDS            lacI (fragment): lac repressor; lacI; The lac repressor binds to the lac operator to inhibit transcription in E. coli. This inhibition can be relieved by adding lactose or isopropyl-β-D-thiogalactopyranoside (IPTG).
   2108..2129    +  protein_bind   CAP binding site: CAP binding activates transcription in the presence of cAMP. E. coli catabolite activator protein
   2144..2174    +  promoter       lac promoter: promoter for the E. coli lac operon
   2182..2198    +  protein_bind   lac operator: The lac repressor binds to the lac operator to inhibit transcription in E. coli. This inhibition can be relieved by adding lactose or isopropyl-β-D-thiogalactopyranoside (IPTG). lac repressor encoded by lacI
   2243..2261    +  promoter       T3 promoter: promoter for bacteriophage T3 RNA polymerase
   2327..2665    +  CDS            YO085_YEAST: Protein predicted: Swiss-Prot protein existence level 4. From Saccharomyces cerevisiae (strain ATCC 204508 / S288c) (Baker's yeast).
   3030..3734    +  promoter       ADH1 promoter: S. cerevisiae ADH1; promoter for alcohol dehydrogenase 1
   3742..3816    +  misc_feature   MCS (fragment): pBluescript multiple cloning site
   3817..4064    +  terminator     CYC1 terminator: S. cerevisiae CYC1; transcription terminator for CYC1
   4083..4101    -  promoter       T7 promoter: promoter for bacteriophage T7 RNA polymerase
   4109..4264    +  CDS            lacZα (fragment): LacZα fragment of β-galactosidase; lacZ fragment
   4272..4727    +  rep_origin     f1 ori (sequence partly withheld): f1 bacteriophage origin of replication; arrow indicates direction of (+) strand synthesis
   4728..4779    -  misc_feature   bom (fragment): basis of mobility region from pBR322
   4826..5500    -  CDS            TRP1: phosphoribosylanthranilate isomerase, required for tryptophan biosynthesis; S. cerevisiae TRP1; yeast auxotrophic marker
   5501..5781    -  promoter       TRP1 promoter: S. cerevisiae TRP1
   5782..5831    -  misc_feature   bom (fragment): basis of mobility region from pBR322
   5933..1       -  CDS            rop (fragment) (across the origin): Rop protein, which maintains plasmids at low copy number; rop
