[The description below was written by a language model from this plasmid's Addgene catalogue record and pLannotate feature annotations shown in this document.]
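Description:
p404ADH1 is a yeast integrating expression vector built on the pRS404 backbone, a shuttle plasmid that replicates in E. coli but carries no yeast origin or centromere in the annotated features. It must therefore be maintained in Saccharomyces cerevisiae by integration into the genome, with transformants selected through the TRP1 auxotrophic marker and its native promoter. In bacteria it is propagated at high copy from a ColE1/pUC-type origin under ampicillin selection (β-lactamase with its own promoter). An f1 origin is also present, which allows single-stranded DNA production. Short annotated fragments of lacI, rop and bom are backbone remnants rather than functional elements.

The payload is an empty expression cassette of about 1.8 kb, excised from the Mumberg-series plasmid p413ADH and placed between the SacI and KpnI sites of the pBluescript-derived polylinker region. It consists of the S. cerevisiae ADH1 (alcohol dehydrogenase 1) promoter, lying between SacI and XbaI, followed by a partial multiple cloning site and the CYC1 transcription terminator. The promoter fragment extends upstream of the annotated core ADH1 promoter and includes a neighbouring predicted yeast open reading frame, which appears to be flanking genomic sequence. The cassette is flanked by T3 and T7 promoters and sits within the interrupted lac promoter/lacZα region. The M13 reverse primer site is listed for sequencing into the insert.

No coding sequence is present. The plasmid is intended as a recipient into which a gene of interest is cloned at the polylinker, giving expression from the ADH1 promoter, generally regarded as a strong constitutive yeast promoter, from a stably integrated copy.
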