Addgene plasmid #15970: p404ADH1
Depositing lab: Nicolas Buchler & Fred Cross. Depositing organization: Rockefeller University.
Backbone
  Vector backbone: pRS404
  Backbone manufacturer: Sikorski & Hieter, Genetics 122:19-27 (1989)
  Backbone size w/o insert (bp): 4173
  Vector type: Bacterial Expression, Yeast Expression
  Selectable markers: TRP1
Growth in bacteria
  Bacterial resistance: Ampicillin, 100 μg/mL
  Growth temperature: 37°C
  Growth strain: DH5alpha
  Copy number: High Copy
Gene/Insert
  Gene/Insert name: ADH1 promoter + polylinker + CYC1 terminator (alt name: alcohol dehydrogenase)
  Species: S. cerevisiae (budding yeast)
  Insert size (bp): 1795
  Mutation: ADH1 promoter is between SacI and XbaI restriction sites.
  Entrez Gene: ADH1 (a.k.a. YOL086C, ADC1)
  Cloning method: Restriction Enzyme; 5′ cloning site SacI (not destroyed); 3′ cloning site KpnI (not destroyed)
  Sequencing primers: 5′ M13 Reverse
Resource information
  A portion of this plasmid was derived from a plasmid made by: Plasmid was made by Ben Timney (Rockefeller University). Insert was cut from Mumberg plasmid p413ADH, which was obtained from ATCC.
Terms and licenses: Academic/Nonprofit Terms; Industry Terms: Not Available to Industry
Depositor comments: Mumberg D, Muller R, Funk M. Gene 156:119-22 (1995).
How to cite: p404ADH1 was a gift from Nicolas Buchler & Fred Cross (Addgene plasmid # 15970 ; http://n2t.net/addgene:15970 ; RRID:Addgene_15970)
