>Addgene plasmid #15970 | p404ADH1 | addgene partial sequence | sequence record 22336 | 15970 with M13R
TTACCCCTCACTAAAGGGACAAAAGCTGGAGCTCGCCGGGATCGAAGAAATGATGGTAAATGAAATAGGA
AATCAAGGAGCATGAAGGCAAAAGACAAATATAAGGGTCGAACGAAAAATAAAGTGAAAAGTGTTGATAT
GATGTATTTGGCTTTGCGGCGCCGAAAAAACGAGTTTACGCAATTGCACAATCATGCTGACTCTGTGGCG
GACCCGCGCTCTTGCCGGCCCGGCGATAACGCTGGGCGTGAGGCTGTGCCCGGCGGAGTTTTTTGCGCCT
GCATTTTCCAAGGTTTACCCTGCGCTAAGGGGCGAGATTGGAGAAGCAATAAGAATGCCGGTTGGGGTTG
CGATGATGACGACCACGACAACTGGTGTCATTATTTAAGTTGCCGAAAGAACCTGAGTGCATTTGCAACA
TGAGTATACTAGAAGAATGAGCCAAGACTTGCGAGACGCGAGTTTGCCGGTGGTGCGAACAATAGAGCGA
CCATGACCTTGAAGGTGAGACGCGCATAACCGCTAGAGTACTTTGAAGAGGAAACAGCAATAGGGTTGCT
ACCAGTATAAATAGACAGGTACATACAACACTGGAAATGGTTGTCTGTTTGAGTACGCTTTCAATTCATT
TGGGTGTGCACTTTATTATGTTACAATATGGAAGGGAACTTTACACTTCTCCTATGCACATATATTAATT
AAAGTCCAAT
